LOCUS       Exported 6177 bp ds-DNA circular SYN 12-MAY-2021
DEFINITION  for generation of AID strains using CRISPR tagging technology.
ACCESSION   .
VERSION     .
KEYWORDS    pLinker-AID-Ty-HXGPRT-LoxP
SOURCE      synthetic DNA construct
  ORGANISM  synthetic DNA construct
REFERENCE   1 (bases 1 to 6177)
  AUTHORS   Long S, Brown KM, Drewry LL, Anthony B, Phan IQH, Sibley LD
  TITLE     Calmodulin-like proteins localized to the conoid regulate motility
            and cell invasion by Toxoplasma gondii.
  JOURNAL   PLoS Pathog. 2017 May 5;13(5):e1006379. doi:
            10.1371/journal.ppat.1006379.
  PUBMED    28475612
REFERENCE   2 (bases 1 to 6177)
  AUTHORS   .
  TITLE     Direct Submission
  JOURNAL   Exported May 12, 2021 from SnapGene Server 1.1.58
            http://www.snapgene.com
FEATURES             Location/Qualifiers
     source          1..6177
                     /organism="synthetic DNA construct"
                     /mol_type="other DNA"
     protein_bind    7..40
                     /label=loxP
                     /bound_moiety="Cre recombinase"
                     /note="Cre-mediated recombination occurs in the 8-bp core
                     sequence (GCATACAT)."
     protein_bind    1977..2010
                     /label=loxP
                     /bound_moiety="Cre recombinase"
                     /note="Cre-mediated recombination occurs in the 8-bp core
                     sequence (GCATACAT)."
     primer_bind     complement(2054..2073)
                     /label=T7
                     /note="T7 promoter, forward primer"
     promoter        complement(2055..2073)
                     /label=T7 promoter
                     /note="promoter for bacteriophage T7 RNA polymerase"
     primer_bind     complement(2080..2097)
                     /label=M13 Forward
                     /note="In lacZ gene. Also called M13-F20 or M13 (-21)
                     Forward"
     primer_bind     complement(2080..2096)
                     /label=M13 fwd
                     /note="common sequencing primer, one of multiple similar
                     variants"
     primer_bind     complement(2089..2111)
                     /label=M13/pUC Forward
                     /note="In lacZ gene"
     rep_origin      2238..2693
                     /direction=RIGHT
                     /label=f1 ori
                     /note="f1 bacteriophage origin of replication; arrow
                     indicates direction of (+) strand synthesis"
     primer_bind     complement(2325..2344)
                     /label=F1ori-R
                     /note="F1 origin, reverse primer"
     primer_bind     2535..2556
                     /label=F1ori-F
                     /note="F1 origin, forward primer"
     promoter        2719..2823
                     /gene="bla"
                     /label=AmpR promoter
     CDS             2824..3684
                     /codon_start=1
                     /gene="bla"
                     /product="beta-lactamase"
                     /label=AmpR
                     /note="confers resistance to ampicillin, carbenicillin, and
                     related antibiotics"
                     /translation="MSIQHFRVALIPFFAAFCLPVFAHPETLVKVKDAEDQLGARVGYI
                     ELDLNSGKILESFRPEERFPMMSTFKVLLCGAVLSRIDAGQEQLGRRIHYSQNDLVEYS
                     PVTEKHLTDGMTVRELCSAAITMSDNTAANLLLTTIGGPKELTAFLHNMGDHVTRLDRW
                     EPELNEAIPNDERDTTMPVAMATTLRKLLTGELLTLASRQQLIDWMEADKVAGPLLRSA
                     LPAGWFIADKSGAGERGSRGIIAALGPDGKPSRIVVIYTTGSQATMDERNRQIAEIGAS
                     LIKHW"
     primer_bind     complement(3042..3061)
                     /label=Amp-R
                     /note="Ampicillin resistance gene, reverse primer"
     rep_origin      3855..4443
                     /direction=RIGHT
                     /label=ori
                     /note="high-copy-number ColE1/pMB1/pBR322/pUC origin of
                     replication"
     primer_bind     4344..4363
                     /label=pBR322ori-F
                     /note="pBR322 origin, forward primer"
     primer_bind     4597..4614
                     /label=L4440
                     /note="L4440 vector, forward primer"
     protein_bind    4731..4752
                     /label=CAP binding site
                     /bound_moiety="E. coli catabolite activator protein"
                     /note="CAP binding activates transcription in the presence
                     of cAMP."
     promoter        4767..4797
                     /label=lac promoter
                     /note="promoter for the E. coli lac operon"
     protein_bind    4805..4821
                     /label=lac operator
                     /bound_moiety="lac repressor encoded by lacI"
                     /note="The lac repressor binds to the lac operator to
                     inhibit transcription in E. coli. This inhibition can be
                     relieved by adding lactose or
                     isopropyl-beta-D-thiogalactopyranoside (IPTG)."
     primer_bind     4810..4832
                     /label=M13/pUC Reverse
                     /note="In lacZ gene"
     primer_bind     4829..4845
                     /label=M13 rev
                     /note="common sequencing primer, one of multiple similar
                     variants"
     primer_bind     4829..4845
                     /label=M13 Reverse
                     /note="In lacZ gene. Also called M13-rev"
     promoter        4866..4884
                     /label=T3 promoter
                     /note="promoter for bacteriophage T3 RNA polymerase"
     CDS             4989..5672
                     /codon_start=1
                     /gene="Arabidopsis thaliana AXR3"
                     /product="auxin-responsive IAA17 protein"
                     /label=auxin-inducible degron
                     /note="acts as an auxin-inducible degron (AID) in the
                     presence of TIR1"
                     /translation="MGSVELNLRETELCLGLPGGDTVAPVTGNKRGFSETVDLKLNLNN
                     EPANKEGSTTHDVVTFDSKEKSACPKDPAKPPAKAQVVGWPPVRSYRKNVMVSCQKSSG
                     GPEAAAFVKVSMDGAPYLRKIDLRMYKSYDELSNALSNMFSSFTMGKHGGEEGMIDFMN
                     ERKLMDLVNSWDYVPSYEDKDGDWMLVGDVPWPMFVDTCKRLRLMKGSDAIGLAPRAME
                     KCKSRA"
     primer_bind     6158..6174
                     /label=pBluescriptKS
                     /note="For pBluescript vector"
     primer_bind     6159..6175
                     /label=KS primer
                     /note="common sequencing primer, one of multiple similar
                     variants"
ORIGIN
        1 aagcttataa cttcgtatag catacattat acgaagttat cagcacgaaa ccttgcattc
       61 aaacccgccc gcggaagatc cgatcttgct gctgttcgca gtcccagtag cgtcctgtcg
      121 gccgcgccgt ctctgttggt gggcagccgc tacacctgtt atctgactgc cgtgcgcgaa
      181 aatgacgcca tttttgggaa aatcggggaa cttcattctt taaaagtatg cggaggtttc
      241 ctttttcttc tgttcgtttc tttttctcgg gtttgataac cgtgttcgat gtaagcactt
      301 tccgtctctc ctccgtgctt tgttcgacat cgagaccagg tgtgcagatc cttcgcttgt
      361 cgatccggag acgcgtgtct cgtagaacct tttcatttta ccacacggca gtgcggagca
      421 ctgctctgag tgcagcaggg acgggtgaag tttcgcttta gtagtgcgtt tctgctctac
      481 ggggcgttgt cagatccagc aaannnnnnn nnnnnnnnnn nnnnnnnnnn nnnnnnnnnn
      541 nnnnnnnnnn nnnnnnnnnn nnnnnnnnnn nnnnnnnnnn nnnnnnnnnn nnnnnnnnnn
      601 nnnnnnnnnn nnnnnnnnnn nnnnnnnnnn nnnnnnnnnn nnnnnnnnnn nnnnnnnnnn
      661 nnnnnnnnnn nnnnnnnnnn nnnnnnnnnn nnnnnnnnnn nnnnnnnnnn nnnnnnnnnn
      721 nnnnnnnnnn nnnnnnnnnn nnnnnnnnnn nnnnnnnnnn nnnnnnnnnn nnnnnnnnnn
      781 nnnnnnnnnn nnnnnnnnnn nnnnnnnnnn nnnnnnnnnn nnnnnnnnnn nnnnnnnnnn
      841 nnnnnnnnnn nnnnnnnnnn nnnnnnnnnn nnnnnnnnnn nnnnnnnnnn nnnnnnnnnn
      901 nnnnnnnnnn nnnnnnnnnn nnnnnnnnnn nnnnnnnnnn nnnnnnnnnn nnnnnnnnnn
      961 nnnnnnnnnn nnnnnnnnnn nnnnnnnnnn nnnnnnnnnn nnnnnnnnnn nnnnnnnnnn
     1021 nnnnnnnnnn nnnnnnnnnn nnnnnnnnnn nnnnnnnnnn nnnnnnnnnn nnnnnnnnnn
     1081 nnnnnnnnnn nnnnnnnnnn nnnnnnnnnn nnnnnnnnnn nnnnnnnnnn nnnnnnnnnn
     1141 nnnnnnnnnn nnnnnnnnnn nnnnnnnnnn nnnnnnnnnn nnnnnnnnnn nnntaaaccc
     1201 tgcatagccc acagaagctg cccgtctctc gttttcctct cttttcggag ggatcaggga
     1261 gagtgcctcg gatcggagag agctgacgag ggggtgccag agacccctgt gtcctttatc
     1321 gaagaaaagg gatgactctt catgtggcat ttcacacagt ctcacctcgc cttgttttct
     1381 ttttgtcaat cagaacgaaa gcgagttgcg ggtgacgcag atgtgcgtgt atccactcgt
     1441 gaatgcgtta tcgttctgta tgccgctaga gtgctggact gttgctgtct gcccacgaca
     1501 gcagacaact ttccttctat gcacttgcag gatggtgcag cgcaaacgac ggagagaaag
     1561 gagcaccctc tcagtttccc tacgatgtgc tgtcagtttc gactcttcac cgcgaacgat
     1621 tggcgatacg tctctgttga cttgttaggc tccgaccacg aagctccctt aactagataa
     1681 gccgcgacac ctaagtgtac accatttgca gatcgataat ctgcgaccgc tgaatccgtc
     1741 cagatcagta aaaccgcacc acctaagtgt aaaccttgtt taggtcgata aaatgctacc
     1801 aacccccacc cacaatcgag ccttgagcgt ttctgcgcac gcgttggcct acgtgacttg
     1861 ctgatgcctg cctctggcca ttcatgccag tcagtgcgca taaaaatgtg gacacagtcg
     1921 gttgacaagt gttctggcag gctacagtga caccgcggtg gagggggatc attgaaataa
     1981 cttcgtatag catacattat acgaagttat ctgcagtcta gagcggccgc caccgcggtg
     2041 gagctccaat tcgccctata gtgagtcgta ttacaattca ctggccgtcg ttttacaacg
     2101 tcgtgactgg gaaaaccctg gcgttaccca acttaatcgc cttgcagcac atcccccttt
     2161 cgccagctgg cgtaatagcg aagaggcccg caccgatcgc ccttcccaac agttgcgcag
     2221 cctgaatggc gaatgggnnn nnnnnnnnnn nnnnnnnnnn nnnnnnnnnn nnnnnnnnnn
     2281 nnnnnnnnnn nnnnnnnnnn nnnnnnnnnn nnnnnnnnnn nnnnnnnnnn nnnnnnnnnn
     2341 nnnnnnnnnn nnnnnnnnnn ncnnnnnnnn nnnnnnnnnn nnnnnnnnnn nnnnnnnnnn
     2401 nnnnnnnnnn nnnnnnnnnn nnnnnnnnnn nnnnnnnnnn nnnnnnnnnn nnnannnnnn
     2461 nnnnnnnnnn nnnnnnnnnn nnnnnnnnnn nnnnnnnnnn nnncctttga cgttggagtc
     2521 cacgttcttt aatagtggac tcttgttcca aactggaaca acactcaacc ctatctcggt
     2581 ctattctttt gatttataag ggattttgcc gatttcggcc tattggttaa aaaatgagct
     2641 gatttaacaa aaatttaacg cgaattttaa caaaatatta acgcttacaa tttaggtggc
     2701 acttttcggg gaaatgtgcg cggaacccct atttgtttat ttttctaaat acattcaaat
     2761 atgtatccgc tcatgagaca ataaccctga taaatgcttc aataatattg aaaaaggaag
     2821 agtatgagta ttcaacattt ccgtgtcgcc cttattccct tttttgcggc attttgcctt
     2881 cctgtttttg ctcacccaga aacgctggtg aaagtaaaag atgctgaaga tcagttgggt
     2941 gcacgagtgg gttacatcga actggatctc aacagcggta agatccttga gagttttcgc
     3001 cccgaagaac gttttccaat gatgagcact tttaaagttc tgctatgtgg cgcggtatta
     3061 tcccgtattg acgccgggca agagcaactc ggtcgccgca tacactattc tcagaatgac
     3121 ttggttgagt actcaccagt cacagaaaag catcttacgg atggcatgac agtaagagaa
     3181 ttatgcagtg ctgccataac catgagtgat aacactgcgg ccaacttact tctgacaacg
     3241 atcggaggac cgaaggagct aaccgctttt ttgcacaaca tgggggatca tgtaactcgc
     3301 cttgatcgtt gggaaccgga gctgaatgaa gccataccaa acgacgagcg tgacaccacg
     3361 atgcctgtag caatggcaac aacgttgcgc aaactattaa ctggcgaact acttactcta
     3421 gcttcccggc aacaattaat agactggatg gaggcggata aagttgcagg accacttctg
     3481 cgctcggccc ttccggctgg ctggtttatt gctgataaat ctggagccgg tgagcgtggg
     3541 tctcgcggta tcattgcagc actggggcca gatggtaagc cctcccgtat cgtagttatc
     3601 tacacgacgg ggagtcaggc aactatggat gaacgaaata gacagatcgc tgagataggt
     3661 gcctcactga ttaagcattg gtaactgtca gaccaagttt actcatatat actttagatt
     3721 gatttaaaac ttcattttta atttaaaagg atctaggtga agatcctttt tgataatctc
     3781 atgaccaaaa tcccttaacg tgagttttcg ttccactgag cgtcagaccc cgtagaaaag
     3841 atcaaaggat cttcttgaga tccttttttt ctgcgcgtaa tctgctgctt gcaaacaaaa
     3901 aaaccaccgc taccagcggt ggtttgtttg ccggatcaag agctaccaac tctttttccg
     3961 aaggtaactg gcttcagcag agcgcagata ccaaatactg ttcttctagt gtagccgtag
     4021 ttaggccacc acttcaagaa ctctgtagca ccgcctacat acctcgctct gctaatcctg
     4081 ttaccagtgg ctgctgccag tggcgataag tcgtgtctta ccgggttgga ctcaagacga
     4141 tagttaccgg ataaggcgca gcggtcgggc tgaacggggg gttcgtgcac acagcccagc
     4201 ttggagcgaa cgacctacac cgaactgaga tacctacagc gtgagctatg agaaagcgcc
     4261 acgcttcccg aagggagaaa ggcggacagg tatccggtaa gcggcagggt cggaacagga
     4321 gagcgcacga gggagcttcc agggggaaac gcctggtatc tttatagtcc tgtcgggttt
     4381 cgccacctct gacttgagcg tcgatttttg tgatgctcgt caggggggcg gagcctatgg
     4441 aaaaacgcca gcaacgcggc ctttttacgg ttcctggcct tttgctggcc ttttgctcac
     4501 atgttctttc ctgcgttatc ccctgattct gtggataacc gtattaccgc ctttgagtga
     4561 gctgataccg ctcgccgcag ccgaacgacc gagcgcagcg agtcagtgag cgaggaagcg
     4621 gaagagcgcc caatacgcaa accgcctctc cccgcgcgtt ggccgattca ttaatgcagc
     4681 tggcacgaca ggtttcccga ctggaaagcg ggcagtgagc gcaacgcaat taatgtgagt
     4741 tagctcactc attaggcacc ccaggcttta cactttatgc ttccggctcg tatgttgtgt
     4801 ggaattgtga gcggataaca atttcacaca ggaaacagct atgaccatga ttacgccaag
     4861 ctcgaaatta accctcacta aagggaacaa aagctggtac cctgtacttc caatccaatt
     4921 taattaaaat tggaagtgga ggacgggaat tcgggcccgc tagcaagggc tcgggctcga
     4981 cccagctgat gggcagtgtc gagctgaatc tgagggagac tgagctgtgt cttggtcttc
     5041 ccggtggaga tacagtggct ccggtaaccg gaaacaagag agggttctca gagacggttg
     5101 atctgaagct aaatctgaat aatgagcctg caaacaagga aggatctacg actcatgacg
     5161 tcgtgacttt tgattccaag gagaagagtg cttgtcctaa agatccagcc aaacctccgg
     5221 ccaaggcaca agttgtggga tggccaccgg tgagatcata ccggaagaac gtgatggttt
     5281 cctgccaaaa atcaagcggt ggcccggagg cggcggcgtt cgtgaaggta tcaatggacg
     5341 gagcaccgta cttgaggaaa atcgatttga ggatgtataa aagctacgat gagctttcta
     5401 atgctttgtc caacatgttc agctctttta ccatgggcaa acatggagga gaagaaggaa
     5461 tgatagactt catgaatgag aggaaattga tggatttggt gaatagctgg gactatgttc
     5521 cctcttatga agacaaagac ggtgattgga tgctcgtcgg cgacgttcct tggccaatgt
     5581 tcgtcgatac atgcaagcgt ttacgtctca tgaaaggatc ggatgccatt ggtctcgctc
     5641 cgagggcgat ggagaagtgc aagagcagag ctgggcgcgc cggctctggc ggcgaggtcc
     5701 acacgaacca ggacccgctc gattaacccg ggcatatgta gaaaagttgt aacgttagta
     5761 aacgtaacac acgggtataa tagccattta atggcgccgt atatttttca ctccccctct
     5821 ccgataggag gaagaaagac gatccgtctg cgaatgtata ttacatcgac cggccatagt
     5881 acgagaagtg gtgccggtat tgttctgtcc ggggggtgta ccatcctatt ttttgtatat
     5941 gtcgttcttg tcggggagca acagcccatc ttccggctat tgtctcgtat cagttgtgaa
     6001 acagactgcg ttttgccgaa aatgagtcct atgtccgatg gctatttgta ccgcttcgta
     6061 ccatttcgct tgtcagctgt aatcaaccga attcatttgg cgagacatga ttccgattaa
     6121 attctttact gcgcgtgctc ggatccacta gttctactcg aggtcgacgg tatcgat
//
