[The description below was written by a language model from this plasmid's Addgene catalogue record and the feature table of its GenBank file.]
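Description:
pLinker-AID-Ty-HXGPRT-LoxP is a bacterial template plasmid for CRISPR-assisted endogenous tagging in Toxoplasma gondii, used to generate strains in which a protein of interest carries an auxin-inducible degron. The catalogue lists pUC19 as the backbone. The annotated 6,177 bp sequence, however, also carries an f1 origin, flanking T7 and T3 promoters, and KS/M13 primer sites, an arrangement more typical of a pBluescript-type phagemid. It is maintained at high copy in E. coli through the ColE1/pUC origin and selected with ampicillin via the bla gene. The lac promoter, operator and CAP site are residual cloning-vector elements.

The payload, cloned between NheI and XhoI, is described as a linker, the AID, a Ty epitope tag and an HXGPRT 3'UTR. Only the AID coding sequence, derived from Arabidopsis thaliana IAA17 (AXR3), is annotated in the feature table. The linker, Ty tag and 3'UTR are not marked. Two loxP sites bracket an otherwise unannotated region of roughly 1.9 kb. This most likely holds the HXGPRT selectable marker cassette named in the plasmid title and catalogue, which would allow Cre-mediated removal of the marker after selection, though the record does not explicitly confirm this. No promoter is recorded upstream of the tag, which fits a cassette designed to be fused in frame to the 3' end of a target gene and expressed from that gene's own promoter.

In a parasite line expressing the TIR1 auxin receptor, the AID fusion is degraded when auxin is added, giving rapid conditional depletion, while the Ty epitope allows detection of the tagged protein. The associated study applied the approach to calmodulin-like proteins of the conoid.
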