Addgene plasmid #86667: pLinker-AID-Ty-HXGPRT-LoxP
Purpose: for generation of AID strains using CRISPR tagging technology
Depositing lab: David Sibley. Depositing organization: Washington University in Saint Louis. Publication: Calmodulin-like proteins localized to the conoid regulate motility and cell invasion by Toxoplasma gondii. Long S, Brown KM, Drewry LL, Anthony B, Phan IQH, Sibley LD. PLoS Pathog. 2017 May 5;13(5):e1006379. doi: 10.1371/journal.ppat.1006379. PPATHOGENS-D-17-00427 PubMed 28475612.
Backbone
  Vector backbone: pUC19
  Backbone size w/o insert (bp): 2886
  Vector type: Expression in Toxoplasma gondii
  Selectable markers: HXGPRT
Growth in bacteria
  Bacterial resistance: Ampicillin, 100 μg/mL
  Growth temperature: 37°C
  Growth strain: DH5alpha
  Copy number: High Copy
Gene/Insert
  Gene/Insert name: Linker-AID-Ty-HGPRT 3'UTR
  Species: Toxoplasma gondii
  Insert size (bp): 1194
  Cloning method: Restriction Enzyme; 5′ cloning site NheI (not destroyed); 3′ cloning site XhoI (not destroyed)
  Sequencing primers: 5′ ttcgggcccgctagcAAGGGCTCGGGCTCGACCCAGCTGATGGGCAGTGTCGAGCTGAA; 3′ GCCCGGGTTAATCGAGCGGGTCCTGGTTCGTGTGGACCTCgccgccagagccGGCGCG
Terms and licenses: Academic/Nonprofit Terms; Industry Terms: Not Available to Industry
How to cite: pLinker-AID-Ty-HXGPRT-LoxP was a gift from David Sibley (Addgene plasmid # 86667 ; http://n2t.net/addgene:86667 ; RRID:Addgene_86667)
